Addgene plasmid #208784: pLVX-opto-mMLKL
Purpose: Inducibly expresses mouse MLKL fused to light-activatable Cry2
Depositing lab: Petr Broz. Depositing organization: Universite de Lausanne (UNIL). Publication: Optogenetic activators of apoptosis, necroptosis, and pyroptosis. Shkarina K, Hasel de Carvalho E, Santos JC, Ramos S, Leptin M, Broz P. J Cell Biol. 2022 Jun 6;221(6). pii: 213145. doi: 10.1083/jcb.202109038. Epub 2022 Apr 14. PubMed 35420640.
Backbone
  Vector backbone: pLVX
  Vector type: Mammalian Expression, Lentiviral
  Selectable markers: Puromycin
Growth in bacteria
  Bacterial resistance: Ampicillin, 100 μg/mL
  Growth temperature: 30°C
  Growth strain: NEB Stable
  Copy number: High Copy
Gene/Insert
  Gene/Insert name: mCherry mMLKL Cry2
  Species: M. musculus (mouse)
  Entrez Gene: Mlkl (a.k.a. 9130019I15Rik)
  Tag / fusion protein: mCherry (N terminal on insert); Cry2 (C terminal on insert)
  Cloning method: Ligation Independent Cloning
  Sequencing primers: 5′ TTGGTCACCTTCAGCTTGG
Terms and licenses: Academic/Nonprofit Terms; Industry Terms: Not Available to Industry
How to cite: pLVX-opto-mMLKL was a gift from Petr Broz (Addgene plasmid # 208784 ; http://n2t.net/addgene:208784 ; RRID:Addgene_208784)
