[The description below was written by a language model from this plasmid's Addgene catalogue record and pLannotate feature annotations shown in this document.]
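Description:
pLVX-opto-mMLKL is an HIV-1-based lentiviral vector on the pLVX backbone for doxycycline-inducible expression of a light-activatable mouse MLKL in mammalian cells. It is propagated in E. coli through a high-copy ColE1/pUC origin with ampicillin selection (AmpR), and transduced mammalian cells are selected with puromycin. The annotated viral elements are two truncated LTRs, the Ψ packaging signal with a gag fragment, the RRE for Rev-dependent nuclear export of the genomic RNA, the cPPT/CTS and a WPRE that enhances transcript expression.

The vector is an all-in-one Tet-On system with two divergent units. In one direction, a human PGK promoter drives the Tet-On 3G transactivator, followed by an SV40 promoter driving the puromycin resistance gene. In the opposite direction, the TRE3GS promoter, which Tet-On 3G activates only in the presence of doxycycline, drives the fusion protein and ends at an SV40 polyadenylation signal. This inducible cassette is antisense to the viral genome. The feature table places the fusion parts in the order Mlkl, CRY2PHR (the photolyase homology region of Arabidopsis cryptochrome 2), then mCherry. This differs from the catalogue entry, which lists mCherry as N-terminal and Cry2 as C-terminal.

MLKL is the pseudokinase that executes necroptosis after oligomerising and moving to the plasma membrane. Fusing it to a blue-light-responsive Cry2 domain is presumably meant to trigger that activation by illumination, although the record does not spell out the mechanism. mCherry allows expression and localisation to be followed by fluorescence. The construct belongs to a set of optogenetic activators of apoptosis, necroptosis and pyroptosis. It is suited to making stable cell lines in which necroptotic death can be induced by light once expression has been switched on with doxycycline.
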