Features (pLannotate 1.2.2; 27 found; start..end, strand, type, name):
      1..589     +  rep_origin     ori: high-copy-number ColE1/pMB1/pBR322/pUC origin of replication
    772..864     +  CDS            lacI (fragment): lac repressor; lacI; The lac repressor binds to the lac operator to inhibit transcription in E. coli. This inhibition can be relieved by adding lactose or isopropyl-β-D-thiogalactopyranoside (IPTG).
    877..898     +  protein_bind   CAP binding site: CAP binding activates transcription in the presence of cAMP. E. coli catabolite activator protein
    913..943     +  promoter       lac promoter: promoter for the E. coli lac operon
    947..969     +  protein_bind   lac operator (fragment): The lac repressor binds to the lac operator to inhibit transcription in E. coli. This inhibition can be relieved by adding lactose or isopropyl-β-D-thiogalactopyranoside (IPTG). lac repressor encoded by lacI
   1119..1376    -  LTR            5' LTR (truncated): truncated 5' long terminal repeat (LTR) from HIV-1
   1424..1942    -  CDS            nef (fragment): NEF_HV1BR - Experimental evidence at protein level: Swiss-Prot protein existence level 1. Extracellular Nef protein targets CD4(+) T-lymphocytes for apoptosis by interacting with CXCR4 surface receptors (PubMed:14990729). From Human immunodeficiency virus type 1 group M subtype B (isolate BRU/LAI) (HIV-1).
   1959..2547    -  misc_feature   WPRE: woodchuck hepatitis virus posttranscriptional regulatory element
   2561..3160    -  CDS            PuroR: puromycin N-acetyltransferase; pac from Streptomyces alboniger; confers resistance to puromycin
   3169..3498    -  promoter       SV40 promoter: SV40 enhancer and early promoter
   3509..4255    -  CDS            Tet-On® 3G: modified rtTA protein that binds tightly to promoters containing the tet operator in the presence of doxycycline
   4274..4784    -  promoter       hPGK promoter: human phosphoglycerate kinase 1 promoter
   4801..5168    +  promoter       TRE3GS promoter: 3rd-generation Tet-responsive promoter that can be activated by binding of Tet-On® 3G, modified to eliminate binding sites for endogenous mammalian transcription factors
   5174..6565    +  CDS            Mlkl (sequence partly withheld): MLKL_MOUSE - Experimental evidence at protein level: Swiss-Prot protein existence level 1. Pseudokinase that plays a key role in TNF-induced necroptosis, a programmed cell death process (PubMed:23835476, PubMed:27321907, PubMed:24012422, PubMed:24019532, PubMed:32200799, PubMed:32296175). Does not have protein kinase activity (PubMed:24012422). Activated following phosphorylation by RIPK3, leading to homotrimerization, localization to the plasma membrane and execution of programmed necrosis characterized by calcium influx and plasma membrane damage (PubMed:23835476, PubMed:27321907, PubMed:240
   6596..8086    +  CDS            CRY2PHR: N-terminal photolyase homology region of Arabidopsis thaliana cryptochrome 2 binds to CIB1 upon exposure to blue light (Kennedy et al., 2010)
   8111..8818    +  CDS            mCherry: mCherry is a basic (constitutively fluorescent) red fluorescent protein published in 2004, derived from Discosoma sp.. It is reported to be a very rapidly-maturing monomer with low acid sensitivity.
   9027..9161    -  polyA_signal   SV40 poly(A) signal: SV40 polyadenylation signal
   9205..9320    -  misc_feature   cPPT/CTS: central polypurine tract and central termination sequence of HIV-1 (lacking the first T)
   9335..9435    -  CDS            Rev (fragment): human immunodeficiency virus 1 (HIV-1) Rev protein; rev; enhances nuclear export of unspliced and incompletely spliced viral mRNAs
   9812..10045   -  misc_feature   RRE: The Rev response element (RRE) of HIV-1 allows for Rev-dependent mRNA export from the nucleus to the cytoplasm.
  10220..10558   -  CDS            HIV-1 gag (fragment): gag protein from human immunodeficiency virus 1; gag
  10542..10667   -  misc_feature   HIV-1 Ψ: packaging signal of human immunodeficiency virus type 1
  10714..10971   -  LTR            5' LTR (truncated): truncated 5' long terminal repeat (LTR) from HIV-1
  11019..11348   -  CDS            nef (fragment): NEF_HV1BR - Experimental evidence at protein level: Swiss-Prot protein existence level 1. Extracellular Nef protein targets CD4(+) T-lymphocytes for apoptosis by interacting with CXCR4 surface receptors (PubMed:14990729). From Human immunodeficiency virus type 1 group M subtype B (isolate BRU/LAI) (HIV-1).
  11515..11649   -  polyA_signal   SV40 poly(A) signal: SV40 polyadenylation signal
  11697..11801   +  promoter       AmpR promoter: bla
  11802..12662   +  CDS            AmpR: β-lactamase; bla; confers resistance to ampicillin, carbenicillin, and related antibiotics
>Addgene plasmid #208784 | pLVX-opto-mMLKL | addgene full sequence | sequence record 412245 | Addgene NGS Result
TTGAGATCCTTTTTTTCTGCGCGTAATCTGCTGCTTGCAAACAAAAAAACCACCGCTACCAGCGGTGGTT
TGTTTGCCGGATCAAGAGCTACCAACTCTTTTTCCGAAGGTAACTGGCTTCAGCAGAGCGCAGATACCAA
ATACTGTTCTTCTAGTGTAGCCGTAGTTAGGCCACCACTTCAAGAACTCTGTAGCACCGCCTACATACCT
CGCTCTGCTAATCCTGTTACCAGTGGCTGCTGCCAGTGGCGATAAGTCGTGTCTTACCGGGTTGGACTCA
AGACGATAGTTACCGGATAAGGCGCAGCGGTCGGGCTGAACGGGGGGTTCGTGCACACAGCCCAGCTTGG
AGCGAACGACCTACACCGAACTGAGATACCTACAGCGTGAGCTATGAGAAAGCGCCACGCTTCCCGAAGG
GAGAAAGGCGGACAGGTATCCGGTAAGCGGCAGGGTCGGAACAGGAGAGCGCACGAGGGAGCTTCCAGGG
GGAAACGCCTGGTATCTTTATAGTCCTGTCGGGTTTCGCCACCTCTGACTTGAGCGTCGATTTTTGTGAT
GCTCGTCAGGGGGGCGGAGCCTATGGAAAAACGCCAGCAACGCGGCCTTTTTACGGTTCCTGGCCTTTTG
CTGGCCTTTTGCTCACATGTTCTTTCCTGCGTTATCCCCTGATTCTGTGGATAACCGTATTACCGCCTTT
GAGTGAGCTGATACCGCTCGCCGCAGCCGAACGACCGAGCGCAGCGAGTCAGTGAGCGAGGAAGCGGAAG
AGCGCCCAATACGCAAACCGCCTCTCCCCGCGCGTTGGCCGATTCATTAATGCAGCTGGCACGACAGGTT
TCCCGACTGGAAAGCGGGCAGTGAGCGCAACGCAATTAATGTGAGTTAGCTCACTCATTAGGCACCCCAG
GCTTTACACTTTATGCTTCCGGCTCGTATGTTGTGTGGAATTGTGAGCGGATAACAATTTCACACAGGAA
ACAGCTATGACCATGATTACGCCAAGCTCTAGCTAGAGGTCGACGGTAAACGCTAGCAATGTCAAGGCCT
CTCACTCTCTGATATTCATTTCTTTGCAAGTTATAAATACTGAATAATAAGATGACATGAACTACTACTG
CTAGAGATTTTCCACACTGACTAAAAGGGTCTGAGGGATCTCTAGTTACCAGAGTCACACAACAGACGGG
CACACACTACTTGAAGCACTCAAGGCAAGCTTTATTGAGGCTTAAGCAGTGGGTTCCCTAGTTAGCCAGA
GAGCTCCCAGGCTCAGATCTGGTCTAACCAGAGAGACCCAGTACAGGCAAAAAGCAGCTGCTTATATGCA
GGATCTGAGGGCTCGCCACTCCCCAGTCCCGCCCAGGCCACGCCTCCCTGGAAAGTCCCCAGCGGAAAGT
CCCTTGTAGCAAGCTCGATATCAGCAGTTCTTGAAGTACTCCGGATGCAGCTCTCGGGCCACGTGATGAA
ATGCTAGGCGGCTGTCAAACCTCCACTCTAACACTTCTCTCTCCGGGTCATCCATCCCATGCAGGCTCAC
AGGGTGTAACAAGCTGGTGTTCTCTCCTTTATTGGCCTCTTCTACCTTATCTGGCTCAACTGGTACTAGC
TTGTAGCACCATCCAAAGGTCAGTGGATATCTGACCCCTGGCCCTGGTGTGTAGTTCTGCTAATCAGGGA
AGTAGCCTTGTGTGTGGTAGATCCACAGATCAAGGATATCTTGTCTTCGTTGGGAGTGAATTAGCCCTTC
CAGTCCCCTCTTTTCTTTTAAAAAGTGGCTAAGATCTACAGCTGCCTTGTAAGTCATTGGTCTTAAAGGT
ACCTGAGGTGTGACTGGAAAACCCACCTCCTCCTCCTCTTGTGCTTCTAGCCAGGCACAATCAGCATTGG
TAGCTGCTGTATTGCTACTTGTGATTGCTCCATGTTTTTCTAGGTCTCGACTGCAGAATTAATTCCAGGC
GGGGAGGCGGCCCAAAGGGAGATCCGACTCGTCTGAGGGCGAAGGCGAAGACGCGGAAGAGGCCGCAGAG
CCGGCAGCAGGCCGCGGGAAGGAAGGTCCGCTGGATTGAGGGCCGAAGGGACGTAGCAGAAGGACGTCCC
GCGCAGAATCCAGGTGGCAACACAGGCGAGCAGCCATGGAAAGGACGTCAGCTTCCCCGACAACACCACG
GAATTGTCAGTGCCCAACAGCCGAGCCCCTGTCCAGCAGCGGGCAAGGCAGGCGGCGATGAGTTCCGCCG
TGGCAATAGGGAGGGGGAAAGCGAAAGTCCCGGAAAGGAGCTGACAGGTGGTGGCAATGCCCCAACCAGT
GGGGGTTGCGTCAGCAAACACAGTGCACACCACGCCACGTTGCCTGACAACGGGCCACAACTCCTCATAA
AGAGACAGCAACCAGGATTTATACAAGGAGGAGAAAATGAAAGCCATACGGGAAGCAATAGCATGATACA
AAGGCATTAAAGCAGCGTATCCACATAGCGTAAAAGGAGCAACATAGTTAAGAATACCAGTCAATCTTTC
ACAAATTTTGTAATCCAGAGGTTGATTGTTCCAGACGCGTTCAGGCACCGGGCTTGCGGGTCATGCACCA
GGTGCGCGGTCCTTCGGGCACCTCGACGTCGGCGGTGACGGTGAAGCCGAGCCGCTCGTAGAAGGGGAGG
TTGCGGGGCGCGGAGGTCTCCAGGAAGGCGGGCACCCCGGCGCGCTCGGCCGCCTCCACTCCGGGGAGCA
CGACGGCGCTGCCCAGACCCTTGCCCTGGTGGTCGGGCGAGACGCCGACGGTGGCCAGGAACCACGCGGG
CTCCTTGGGCCGGTGCGGCGCCAGGAGGCCTTCCATCTGTTGCTGCGCGGCCAGCCGGGAACCGCTCAAC
TCGGCCATGCGCGGGCCGATCTCGGCGAACACCGCCCCCGCTTCGACGCTCTCCGGCGTGGTCCAGACCG
CCACCGCGGCGCCGTCGTCCGCGACCCACACCTTGCCGATGTCGAGCCCGACGCGCGTGAGGAAGAGTTC
TTGCAGCTCGGTGACCCGCTCGATGTGGCGGTCCGGGTCGACGGTGTGGCGCGTGGCGGGGTAGTCGGCG
AACGCGGCGGCGAGGGTGCGTACGGCCCGGGGGACGTCGTCGCGGGTGGCGAGGCGCACCGTGGGCTTGT
ACTCGGTCATGGTCGCGTTTTGCAAAAGCCTAGGCCTCCAAAAAAGCCTCCTCACTACTTCTGGAATAGC
TCAGAGGCCGAGGCGGCCTCGGCCTCTGCATAAATAAAAAAAATTAGTCAGCCATGGGGCGGAGAATGGG
CGGAACTGGGCGGAGTTAGGGGCGGGATGGGCGGAGTTAGGGGCGGGACTATGGTTGCTGACTAATTGAG
ATGCATGCTTTGCATACTTCTGCCTGCTGGGGAGCCTGGGGACTTTCCACACCTGGTTGCTGACTAATTG
AGATGCATGCTTTGCATACTTCTGCCTGCTGGGGAGCCTGGGGACTTTCCACACCCTAACTGACACACAT
TCGCGCGTTTACCCGGGGAGCATGTCAAGGTCAAAATCGTCAAGAGCGTCAGCAGGCAGCATATCAAGGT
CAAAGTCGTCAAGGGCATCGGCTGGGAGCATGTCTAAGTCAAAATCGTCAAGGGCGTCGGTCGGCCCGCC
GCTTTCGCACTTTAGCTGTTTCTCCAGGCCACATATGATTAGTTCCAGGCCGAAAAGGAAGGCAGGTTCG
GCTCCCTGCCGGTCGAACAGCTCAATTGCTTGTTTCAGAAGTGGGGGCATAGAATCGGTGGTAGGTGTCT
CTCTTTCCTCTTTTGCTACTTGATGCTCCTGTTCCTCCAATACGCAGCCCAGTGTAAAGTGGCCCACGGC
GGACAGAGCGTACAGTGCGTTCTCCAGGGAGAAGCCTTGCTGACACAGGAACGCGAGCTGATTTTCCAGG
GTTTCGTACTGTTTCTCTGTTGGGCGGGTGCCGAGATGCACTTTAGCCCCGTCGCGATGTGAGAGGAGAG
CACAGCGGTATGACTTGGCGTTGTTCCGCAGAAAGTCTTGCCATGACTCGCCTTCCAGGGGGCAGGAGTG
GGTATGATGCCTGTCCAGCATCTCGATTGGCAGGGCATCGAGCAGGGCCCGCTTGTTCTTCACGTGCCAG
TACAGGGTAGGCTGCTCAACTCCCAGCTTTTGAGCGAGTTTCCTTGTCGTCAGGCCTTCGATACCGACTC
CATTGAGTAATTCCAGAGCAGAGTTTATGACTTTGCTCTTGTCCAGTCTAGACATGGTAATTCGATGATC
CCCCTGGGGAGAGAGGTCGGTGATTCGGTCAACGAGGGAGCCGACTGCCGACGTGCGCTCCGGAGGCTTG
CAGAATGCGGAACACCGCGCGGGCAGGAACAGGGCCCACACTACCGCCCCACACCCCGCCTCCCGCACCG
CCCCTTCCCGGCCGCTGCTCTCGGCGCGCCCTGCTGAGCAGCCGCTATTGGCCACAGCCCATCGCGGTCG
GCGCGCTGCCATTGCTCCCTGGCGCTGTCCGTCTGCGAGGGTACTAGTGAGACGTGCGGCTTCCGTTTGT
CACGTCCGGCACGCCGCGAACCGCAAGGAACCTTCCCGACTTAGGGGCGGAGCAGGAAGCGTCGCCGGGG
GGCCCACAAGGGTAGCGGCGAAGATCCGGGTGACGCTGCGAACGGACGTGAAGAATGTGCGAGACCCAGG
GTCGGCGCCGCTGCGTTTCCCGGAACCACGCCCAGAGCAGCCGCGTCCCTGCGCAAACCCAGGGCTGCCT
TGGAAAAGGCGCAACCCCAACCCCGTGGAATTATCACCTCGAGTTTACTCCCTATCAGTGATAGAGAACG
TATGAAGAGTTTACTCCCTATCAGTGATAGAGAACGTATGCAGACTTTACTCCCTATCAGTGATAGAGAA
CGTATAAGGAGTTTACTCCCTATCAGTGATAGAGAACGTATGACCAGTTTACTCCCTATCAGTGATAGAG
AACGTATCTACAGTTTACTCCCTATCAGTGATAGAGAACGTATATCCAGTTTACTCCCTATCAGTGATAG
AGAACGTATAAGCTTTGCTTATGTAAACCAGGGCGCCTATAAAAGAGTGCTGATTTTTTGAGTAAACTTC
AATTCCACAACACTTTTGTCTTATACCAACTTTCCGTACCACTTCCTACCCTCGTAAAGAATTATGGATA
AATTGGGACAGATCATCAAGTTAGGCCAGCTCATCTATGAACAGTGTGAAAAGATGAAATACTGCCGGAA
ACAATGCCAGCGTCTAGGAAACCGTGTGCACGGCCTGCTACAGCCTCTCCAGAGACTCCAGGCCCAAGGA
AAGAAGAACCTGCCCGATGACATTACTGCTGCCCTGGGCCGTTTTGATGAAGTCCTGAAGGAGGCTAACC
AGCAGATAGAAAAGTTCAGCAAGAAGTCCCATATTTGGAAGTTTGTGAGTGTGGGCAATGATAAGATCCT
CTTCCATGAAGTGAATGAGAAGCTGAGAGACGTCTGGGAGGAGCTGTTGCTGCTGCTTCAGGTTTATCAT
TGGAATACCGTTTCAGATGTCAGCCAGCCAGCATCCTGGCAGCAGGAAGATCGACAGGATGCAGAGGAAG
ACGGAAATGAAAATATGAAAGTTATCCTGATGCAGTTGCAAATTAGCGTGGAAGAAATCAACAAAACCCT
GAAGCAATGCTCACTAAAACCCACACAGGAGATCCCACAAGATCTC
[849 nt withheld, positions 5717-6565]
GGAGGTGGAGGCTCCGGCGGAGGCGGTTCAAAGATGGACAAAAAGACTATAGTTTGGTTTAGAAGAGACC
TAAGGATTGAGGATAATCCTGCATTAGCAGCAGCTGCTCACGAAGGATCTGTTTTTCCTGTCTTCATTTG
GTGTCCTGAAGAAGAAGGACAGTTTTATCCTGGAAGAGCTTCAAGATGGTGGATGAAACAATCACTTGCT
CACTTATCTCAATCCTTGAAGGCTCTTGGATCTGACCTCACTTTAATCAAAACCCACAACACGATTTCAG
CGATCTTGGATTGTATCCGCGTTACCGGTGCTACAAAAGTCGTCTTTAACCACCTCTATGATCCTGTTTC
GTTAGTTCGGGACCATACCGTAAAGGAGAAGCTGGTGGAACGTGGGATCTCTGTGCAAAGCTACAATGGA
GATCTATTGTATGAACCGTGGGAGATATACTGCGAAAAGGGCAAACCTTTTACGAGTTTCAATTCTTACT
GGAAGAAATGCTTAGATATGTCGATTGAATCCGTTATGCTTCCTCCTCCTTGGCGGTTGATGCCAATAAC
TGCAGCGGCTGAAGCGATTTGGGCGTGTTCGATTGAAGAACTAGGGCTGGAGAATGAGGCCGAGAAACCG
AGCAATGCGTTGTTAACTAGAGCTTGGTCTCCAGGATGGAGCAATGCTGATAAGTTACTAAATGAGTTCA
TCGAGAAGCAGTTGATAGATTATGCAAAGAACAGCAAGAAAGTTGTTGGGAATTCTACTTCACTACTTTC
TCCGTATCTCCATTTCGGGGAAATAAGCGTCAGACACGTTTTCCAGTGTGCCCGGATGAAACAAATTATA
TGGGCAAGAGATAAGAACAGTGAAGGAGAAGAAAGTGCAGATCTTTTTCTTAGGGGAATCGGTTTAAGAG
AGTATTCTCGGTATATATGTTTCAACTTCCCGTTTACTCACGAGCAATCGTTGTTGAGTCATCTTCGGTT
TTTCCCTTGGGATGCTGATGTTGATAAGTTCAAGGCCTGGAGACAAGGCAGGACCGGTTATCCGTTGGTG
GATGCCGGAATGAGAGAGCTTTGGGCTACCGGATGGATGCATAACAGAATAAGAGTGATTGTTTCAAGCT
TTGCTGTGAAGTTTCTTCTCCTTCCATGGAAATGGGGAATGAAGTATTTCTGGGATACACTTTTGGATGC
TGATTTGGAATGTGACATCCTTGGCTGGCAGTATATCTCTGGGAGTATCCCCGATGGCCACGAGCTTGAT
CGCTTGGACAATCCCGCGTTACAAGGCGCCAAATATGACCCAGAAGGTGAGTACATAAGGCAATGGCTTC
CCGAGCTTGCGAGATTGCCAACTGAATGGATCCATCATCCATGGGACGCTCCTTTAACCGTACTCAAAGC
TTCTGGTGTGGAACTCGGAACAAACTATGCGAAACCCATTGTAGACATCGACACAGCTCGTGAGCTACTA
GCTAAAGCTATTTCAAGAACCCGTGGAGCACAGATCATGATCGGAGCAGCAGCCCGGGATCCACCGGTCG
CCACCATGGTGAGCAAGGGCGAGGAGGATAACATGGCCATCATCAAGGAGTTCATGCGCTTCAAGGTGCA
CATGGAGGGCTCCGTGAACGGCCACGAGTTCGAGATCGAGGGCGAGGGCGAGGGCCGCCCCTACGAGGGC
ACCCAGACCGCCAAGCTGAAGGTGACCAAGGGTGGCCCCCTGCCCTTCGCCTGGGACATCCTGTCCCCTC
AGTTCATGTACGGCTCCAAGGCCTACGTGAAGCACCCCGCCGACATCCCCGACTACTTGAAGCTGTCCTT
CCCCGAGGGCTTCAAGTGGGAGCGCGTGATGAACTTCGAGGACGGCGGCGTGGTGACCGTGACCCAGGAC
TCCTCCCTGCAGGACGGCGAGTTCATCTACAAGGTGAAGCTGCGCGGCACCAACTTCCCCTCCGACGGCC
CCGTAATGCAGAAGAAGACCATGGGCTGGGAGGCCTCCTCCGAGCGGATGTACCCCGAGGACGGCGCCCT
GAAGGGCGAGATCAAGCAGAGGCTGAAGCTGAAGGACGGCGGCCACTACGACGCTGAGGTCAAGACCACC
TACAAGGCCAAGAAGCCCGTGCAGCTGCCCGGCGCCTACAACGTCAACATCAAGTTGGACATCACCTCCC
ACAACGAGGACTACACCATCGTGGAACAGTACGAACGCGCCGAGGGCCGCCACTCCACCGGCGGCATGGA
CGAGCTGTACAAGTAAAATTCCCGTATACACCGGTGCCGGCGGATCCAGACCACCTCCCCTGCGAGCTAA
GCTGGACAGCCAATGACGGGTAAGAGAGTGACATTTTTCACTAACCTAAGACAGGAGGGCCGTCAGAGCT
ACTGCCTAATCCAAAGACGGGTAAAAGTGATAAAAATGTATCACTCCAACCTAAGACAGGCGCAGCTTCC
GAGGGATTTGAGATCCAGACATGATAAGATACATTGATGAGTTTGGACAAACCAAAACTAGAATGCAGTG
AAAAAAATGCCTTATTTGTGAAATTTGTGATGCTATTGCCTTATTTGTAACCATTATAAGCTGCAATAAA
CAAGTTAAGTCGATAAACTGGATCTCTGCTGTCCCTGTAATAAACCCGAAAATTTTGAATTTTTGTAATT
TGTTTTTGTAATTCTTTAGTTTGTATGTCTGTTGCTATTATGTCTACTATTCTTTCCCCTGCACTGTACC
CCCCAATCCCCCCTTTTCTTTTAAAGGCGATACCGTCGAGATCCGTTCACTAATCGAATGGATCTGTCTC
TGTCTCTCTCTCCACCTTCTTCTTCTATTCCTTCGGGCCTGTCGGGTCCCCTCGGGGTTGGGAGGTGGGT
CTGAAACGATAATGGTGAATATCCCTGCCTAACTCTATTCACTATAGAAAGTACAGCAAAAACTATTCTT
AAACCTACCAAGCCTCCTACTATCATTATGAATAATTTTATATACCACAGCCAATTTGTTATGTTAAACC
AATTCCACAAACTTGCCCATTTATCTAATTCCAATAATTCTTGTTCATTCTTTTCTTGCTGGTTTTGCGA
TTCTTCAATTAAGGAGTGTATTAAGCTTGTGTAATTGTTAATTTCTCTGTCCCACTCCATCCAGGTCGTG
TGATTCCAAATCTGTTCCAGAGATTTATTACTCCAACTAGCATTCCAAGGCACAGCAGTGGTGCAAATGA
GTTTTCCAGAGCAACCCCAAATCCCCAGGAGCTGTTGATCCTTTAGGTATCTTTCCACAGCCAGGATTCT
TGCCTGGAGCTGCTTGATGCCCCAGACTGTGAGTTGCAACAGATGCTGTTGCGCCTCAATAGCCCTCAGC
AAATTGTTCTGCTGCTGCACTATACCAGACAATAATTGTCTGGCCTGTACCGTCAGCGTCATTGACGCTG
CGCCCATAGTGCTTCCTGCTGCTCCCAAGAACCCAAGGAACAAAGCTCCTATTCCCACTGCTCTTTTTTC
TCTCTGCACCACTCTTCTCTTTGCCTTGGTGGGTGCTACTCCTAATGGTTCAATTTTTACTACTTTATAT
TTATATAATTCACTTCTCCAATTGTCCCTCATATCTCCTCCTCCAGGTCTGAAGATCAGCGGCCGGCCGC
TTGCTGTGCGGTGGTCTTACTTTTGTTTTGCTCTTCCTCTATCTTGTCTAAAGCTTCCTTGGTGTCTTTT
ATCTCTATCCTTTGATGCACACAATAGAGGGTTGCTACTGTATTATATAATGATCTAAGTTCTTCTGATC
CTGTCTGAAGGGATGGTTGTAGCTGTCCCAGTATTTGTCTACAGCCTTCTGATGTTTCTAACAGGCCAGG
ATTAACTGCGAATCGTTCTAGCTCCCTGCTTGCCCATACTATATGTTTTAATTTATATTTTTTCTTTCCC
CCTGGCCTTAACCGAATTTTTTCCCATCGCGATCTAATTCTCCCCCGCTTAATACTGACGCTCTCGCACC
CATCTCTCTCCTTCTAGCCTCCGCTAGTCAAAATTTTTGGCGTACTCACCAGTCGCCGCCCCTCGCCTCT
TGCCGTGCGCGCTTCAGCAAGCCGAGTCCTGCGTCGAGAGAGCTCCTCTGGTTTCCCTTTCGCTTTCAAG
TCCCTGTTCGGGCGCCACTGCTAGAGATTTTCCACACTGACTAAAAGGGTCTGAGGGATCTCTAGTTACC
AGAGTCACACAACAGACGGGCACACACTACTTGAAGCACTCAAGGCAAGCTTTATTGAGGCTTAAGCAGT
GGGTTCCCTAGTTAGCCAGAGAGCTCCCAGGCTCAGATCTGGTCTAACCAGAGAGACCCAGTACAGGCAA
AAAGCAGCTGCTTATATGCAGGATCTGAGGGCTCGCCACTCCCCAGTCCCGCCCAGGCCACGCCTCCCTG
GAAAGTCCCCAGCGGAAAGTCCCTTGTAGCAAGCTCGATATCAGCAGTTCTTGAAGTACTCCGGATGCAG
CTCTCGGGCCACGTGATGAAATGCTAGGCGGCTGTCAAACCTCCACTCTAACACTTCTCTCTCCGGGTCA
TCCATCCCATGCAGGCTCACAGGGTGTAACAAGCTGGTGTTCTCTCCTTTATTGGCCTCTTCTACCTTAT
CTGGCTCAACTGGTACTAGCTTGTAGCACCATCCAAAGGTCAGTGGATATCTGACCCCTGGCCCTGGTGT
GTAGTTCTGCTAATCAGGGAAGTAGCCTTGTGTGTGGTAGATCCACAGATCAAGGATATCTTGTCTTCTT
TGGGAGTGAATTAGCCCTTCCAACTACTAAGTTTGTAGTACATATTTAACAAATACAATTTCTTTAAAAT
GAAAATAATTCAGAGGAATCACAGGTTTAGAGTAAATGAAACCACAGGTAATTGGCAGTGGTAATAGGGT
ATGGGGTGGGAAGTTTGGGATGATTTTGGTTAGCTTGAGTTATCCAGTTGATCCAGACATGATAAGATAC
ATTGATGAGTTTGGACAAACCACAACTAGAATGCAGTGAAAAAAATGCTTTATTTGTGAAATTTGTGATG
CTATTGCTTTATTTGTAACCATTATAAGCTGCAATAAACAAGTTGATCTCCCGATCCGTCGACGTCAGGT
GGCACTTTTCGGGGAAATGTGCGCGGAACCCCTATTTGTTTATTTTTCTAAATACATTCAAATATGTATC
CGCTCATGAGACAATAACCCTGATAAATGCTTCAATAATATTGAAAAAGGAAGAGTATGAGTATTCAACA
TTTCCGTGTCGCCCTTATTCCCTTTTTTGCGGCATTTTGCCTTCCTGTTTTTGCTCACCCAGAAACGCTG
GTGAAAGTAAAAGATGCTGAAGATCAGTTGGGTGCACGAGTGGGTTACATCGAACTGGATCTCAACAGCG
GTAAGATCCTTGAGAGTTTTCGCCCCGAAGAACGTTTTCCAATGATGAGCACTTTTAAAGTTCTGCTATG
TGGCGCGGTATTATCCCGTATTGACGCCGGGCAAGAGCAACTCGGTCGCCGCATACACTATTCTCAGAAT
GACTTGGTTGAGTACTCACCAGTCACAGAAAAGCATCTTACGGATGGCATGACAGTAAGAGAATTATGCA
GTGCTGCCATAACCATGAGTGATAACACTGCGGCCAACTTACTTCTGACAACGATCGGAGGACCGAAGGA
GCTAACCGCTTTTTTGCACAACATGGGGGATCATGTAACTCGCCTTGATCGTTGGGAACCGGAGCTGAAT
GAAGCCATACCAAACGACGAGCGTGACACCACGATGCCTGTAGCAATGGCAACAACGTTGCGCAAACTAT
TAACTGGCGAACTACTTACTCTAGCTTCCCGGCAACAATTAATAGACTGGATGGAGGCGGATAAAGTTGC
AGGACCACTTCTGCGCTCGGCCCTTCCGGCTGGCTGGTTTATTGCTGATAAATCTGGAGCCGGTGAGCGT
GGGTCTCGCGGTATCATTGCAGCACTGGGGCCAGATGGTAAGCCCTCCCGTATCGTAGTTATCTACACGA
CGGGGAGTCAGGCAACTATGGATGAACGAAATAGACAGATCGCTGAGATAGGTGCCTCACTGATTAAGCA
TTGGTAACTGTCAGACCAAGTTTACTCATATATACTTTAGATTGATTTAAAACTTCATTTTTAATTTAAA
AGGATCTAGGTGAAGATCCTTTTTGATAATCTCATGACCAAAATCCCTTAACGTGAGTTTTCGTTCCACT
GAGCGTCAGACCCCGTAGAAAAGATCAAAGGATCTTC
